>Addgene plasmid #91531 | pHH0103_MPP6-1/1 | addgene full sequence | sequence record 192562 | Addgene NGS Result
TAACCTATAAAAATAGGCGTATCACGAGGCCCTTTCGTCTTCAAGAATTCCCGACACCATCGAATGGTGC
AAAACCTTTCGCGGTATGGCATGATAGCGCCCGGAAGAGAGTCAATTCAGGGTGGTGAATGTGAAACCAG
TAACGTTATACGATGTCGCAGAGTATGCCGGTGTCTCTTATCAGACCGTTTCCCGCGTGGTGAACCAGGC
CAGCCACGTTTCTGCGAAAACGCGGGAAAAAGTGGAAGCGGCGATGGCGGAGCTGAATTACATTCCCAAC
CGCGTGGCACAACAACTGGCGGGCAAACAGTCGTTGCTGATTGGCGTTGCCACCTCCAGTCTGGCCCTGC
ACGCGCCGTCGCAAATTGTCGCGGCGATTAAATCTCGCGCCGATCAACTGGGTGCCAGCGTGGTGGTGTC
GATGGTAGAACGAAGCGGCGTCGAAGCCTGTAAAGCGGCGGTGCACAATCTTCTCGCGCAACGCGTCAGT
GGGCTGATCATTAACTATCCGCTGGATGACCAGGATGCCATTGCTGTGGAAGCTGCCTGCACTAATGTTC
CGGCGTTATTTCTTGATGTCTCTGACCAGACACCCATCAACAGTATTATTTTCTCCCATGAAGACGGTAC
GCGACTGGGCGTGGAGCATCTGGTCGCATTGGGTCACCAGCAAATCGCGCTGTTAGCGGGCCCATTAAGT
TCTGTCTCGGCGCGTCTGCGTCTGGCTGGCTGGCATAAATATCTCACTCGCAATCAAATTCAGCCGATAG
CGGAACGGGAAGGCGACTGGAGTGCCATGTCCGGTTTTCAACAAACCATGCAAATGCTGAATGAGGGCAT
CGTTCCCACTGCGATGCTGGTTGCCAACGATCAGATGGCGCTGGGCGCAATGCGCGCCATTACCGAGTCC
GGGCTGCGCGTTGGTGCGGATATCTCGGTAGTGGGATACGACGATACCGAAGACAGCTCATGTTATATCC
CGCCGTTAACCACCATCAAACAGGATTTTCGCCTGCTGGGGCAAACCAGCGTGGACCGCTTGCTGCAACT
CTCTCAGGGCCAGGCGGTGAAGGGCAATCAGCTGTTGCCCGTCTCACTGGTGAAAAGAAAAACCACCCTG
GCGCCCAATACGCAAACCGCCTCTCCCCGCGCGTTGGCCGATTCATTAATGCAGCTGGCACGACAGGTTT
CCCGACTGGAAAGCGGGCAGTGAGCGCAACGCAATTAATGTAAGTTAGCTCACTCATTAGGCACAATTCT
CATGTTTGACAGCTTATCATCGACTGCACGGTGCACCAATGCTTCTGGCGTCAGGCAGCCATCGGAAGCT
GTGGTATGGCTGTGCAGGTCGTAAATCACTGCATAATTCGTGTCGCTCAAGGCGCACTCCCGTTCTGGAT
AATGTTTTTTGCGCCGACATCATAACGGTTCTGGCAAATATTCTGAAATGAGCTGTTGACAATTAATCAT
CGGCTCGTATAATGTGTGGAATTGTGAGCGGATAACAATTTCACACAGGAAACAGCCAGTCCGTTTAGGT
GTTTTCACGAGCACTTCACCAACAAGGACCATAGATTATGAAAATCGAAGAACACCATCACCATCACCAT
TCCAGCGGTAAGCTTATGTCCCCTATACTAGGTTATTGGAAAATTAAGGGCCTTGTGCAACCCACTCGAC
TTCTTTTGGAATATCTTGAAGAAAAATATGAAGAGCATTTGTATGAGCGCGATGAAGGTGATAAATGGCG
AAACAAAAAGTTTGAATTGGGTTTGGAGTTTCCCAATCTTCCTTATTATATTGATGGTGATGTTAAATTA
ACACAGTCTATGGCCATCATACGTTATATAGCTGACAAGCACAACATGTTGGGTGGTTGTCCAAAAGAGC
GTGCAGAGATTTCAATGCTTGAAGGAGCGGTTTTGGATATTAGATACGGTGTTTCGAGAATTGCATATAG
TAAAGACTTTGAAACTCTCAAAGTTGATTTTCTTAGCAAGCTACCTGAAATGCTGAAAATGTTCGAAGAT
CGTTTATGTCATAAAACATATTTAAATGGTGATCATGTAACCCATCCTGACTTCATGTTGTATGACGCTC
TTGATGTTGTTTTATACATGGACCCAATGTGCCTGGATGCGTTCCCAAAATTAGTTTGTTTTAAAAAACG
TATTGAAGCTATCCCACAAATTGATAAGTACTTGAAATCCAGCAAGTATATAGCATGGCCTTTGCAGGGC
TGGCAAGCCACGTTTGGTGGTGGCGACCATCCTCCAAAATCGGATCTGGAAGTTCTGTTCCAGGGGCCCC
TGTCCAGCGGTCTGGTTCCGCGTGGTTCCGGTACCGCGGCCCAGCCGGCCGTGTTCGTCAAATGCCATTT
TGATTACAACCCGTATAACGATAACCTGATTCCGTGTAAAGAAGCCGGTCTGAAATTCTCCAAAGGTGAA
ATTCTGCAAATTGTCAACCGTGAAGATCCAAATTGGTGGCAAGCCTCCCATGTTAAAGAAGGTGGTAGCG
CAGGTCTGATTCCATCCCAGTTCCTGGAAGAAAAACGTGCGGCCGCATA
[142 nt withheld, positions 2570-2711]
C
[98 nt withheld, positions 2713-2810]
AGTTTGTACTGGTGACGAAACTCAGTGTCTAGCTAGAGTGGC
[149 nt withheld, positions 2853-3001]
T
[41 nt withheld, positions 3003-3043]
T
[62 nt withheld, positions 3045-3106]
A
[35 nt withheld, positions 3108-3142]
CCTCCCTCAATCGGTTGAATGTCGCCCTTTTGTCTTTGGCGCTGGTAAACCATATGAA
[86 nt withheld, positions 3201-3286]
T
[54 nt withheld, positions 3288-3341]
CTAGCGCCGCCCTATACCTTGTCTGCCTCCCCGCGTTGCGTCGCGGTGCATGGAGCCGGGCCACCTCGAC
CTGAATGGAAGCCGGCGGCACCTCGCTAACGGATTCACCACTCCAAGAATTGGAGCCAATCAATTCTTGC
GGAGAACTGTGAATGCGCAAACCAACCCTTGGCAGAACATATCCATCGCGTCCGCCATCTCCAGCAGCCG
CACGCGGCGCATCTCGGGCAGCGTTGGGTCCTGGCCACGGGTGCGCATGATCGTGCTCCTGTCGTTGAGG
ACCCGGCTAGGCTGGCGGGGTTGCCTTACTGGTTAGCAGAATGAATCACCGATACGCGAGCGAACGTGAA
GCGACTGCTGCTGCAAAACGTCTGCGACCTGAGCAACAACATGAATGGTCTTCGGTTTCCGTGTTTCGTA
AAGTCTGGAAACGCGGAAGTCAGCGCCCTGCACCATTATGTTCCGGATCTGCATCGCAGGATGCTGCTGG
CTACCCTGTGGAACACCTACATCTGTATTAACGAAGCGCTGGCATTGACCCTGAGTGATTTTTCTCTGGT
CCCGCCGCATCCATACCGCCAGTTGTTTACCCTCACAACGTTCCAGTAACCGGGCATGTTCATCATCAGT
AACCCGTATCGTGAGCATCCTCTCTCGTTTCATCGGTATCATTACCCCCATGAACAGAAATCCCCCTTAC
ACGGAGGCATCAGTGACCAAACAGGAAAAAACCGCCCTTAACATGGCCCGCTTTATCAGAAGCCAGACAT
TAACGCTTCTGGAGAAACTCAACGAGCTGGACGCGGATGAACAGGCAGACATCTGTGAATCGCTTCACGA
CCACGCTGATGAGCTTTACCGCAGGATCCGCGAAATTGTAAGCGTTAATATTTTGTTAAAATTCGCGTTA
AATTTTTGTTAAATCAGCTCATTTTTTAACCAATAGGCCGAAATCGGCAAAATCCCTTATAAATCAAAAG
AATAGACCGAGATAGGGT
[37 nt withheld, positions 4340-4376]
AAAGAACGTGGACTCCAACGTCAAAGG
[49 nt withheld, positions 4404-4452]
T
[91 nt withheld, positions 4454-4544]
G
[124 nt withheld, positions 4546-4669]
CGCGGATCCTGCCTCGCGCGTTTCGGTGATGACGGTGAAAACCTCTGACACATGCAGCTCCCGGAGACGG
TCACAGCTTGTCTGTAAGCGGATGCCGGGAGCAGACAAGCCCGTCAGGGCGCGTCAGCGGGTGTTGGCGG
GTGTCGGGGCGCAGCCATGACCCAGTCACGTAGCGATAGCGGAGTGTATACTGGCTTAACTATGCGGCAT
CAGAGCAGATTGTACTGAGAGTGCACCATATGCGGTGTGAAATACCGCACAGATGCGTAAGGAGAAAATA
CCGCATCAGGCGCTCTTCCGCTTCCTCGCTCACTGACTCGCTGCGCTCGGTCGTTCGGCTGCGGCGAGCG
GTATCAGCTCACTCAAAGGCGGTAATACGGTTATCCACAGAATCAGGGGATAACGCAGGAAAGAACATGT
GAGCAAAAGGCCAGCAAAAGGCCAGGAACCGTAAAAAGGCCGCGTTGCTGGCGTTTTTCCATAGGCTCCG
CCCCCCTGACGAGCATCACAAAAATCGACGCTCAAGTCAGAGGTGGCGAAACCCGACAGGACTATAAAGA
TACCAGGGTTTCCCCCTGGAAGCTCCCTCGTGCGCTCTCCTGTTCCGACCCTGCCGCTTACCGGATACCT
GTCCGCCTTTCTCCCTTCGGGAAGCGTGGCGCTTTCTCATAGCTCACGCTGTAGGTATCTCAGTTCGGTG
TAGGTCGTTCGCTCCAAGCTGGGCTGTGTGCACGAACCCCCCGTTCAGCCCGACCGCTGCGCCTTATCCG
GTAACTATCGTCTTGAGTCCAACCCGGTAAGACACGACTTATCGCCACTGGCAGCAGCCACTGGTAACAG
GATTAGCAGAGCGAGGTATGTAGGCGGTGCTACAGAGTTCTTGAAGTGGTGGCCTAACTACGGCTACACT
AGAAGGACAGTATTTGGTATCTGCGCTCTGCTGAAGCCAGTTACCTTCGGAAAAAGAGTTGGTAGCTCTT
GATCCGGCAAACAAACCACCGCTGGTAGCGGTGGTTTTTTTGTTTGCAAGCAGCAGATTACGCGCAGAAA
AAAAGGATCTCAAGAAGATCCTTTGATCTTTTCTACGGGGTCTGACGCTCAGTGGAACGAAAACTCACGT
TAAGGGATTTTGGTCATGAGATTATCAAAAAGGATCTTCACCTAGATCCTTTTAAATTAAAAATGAAGTT
TTAAATCAATCTAAAGTATATATGAGTAAACTTGGTCTGACAGTTACCAATGCTTAATCAGTGAGGCACC
TATCTCAGCGATCTGTCTATTTCGTTCATCCATAGTTGCCTGACTCCCCGTCGTGTAGATAACTACGATA
CGGGAGGGCTTACCATCTGGCCCCAGTGCTGCAATGATACCGCGAGACCCACGCTCACCGGCTCCAGATT
TATCAGCAATAAACCAGCCAGCCGGAAGGGCCGAGCGCAGAAGTGGTCCTGCAACTTTATCCGCCTCCAT
CCAGTCTATTAATTGTTGCCGGGAAGCTAGAGTAAGTAGTTCGCCAGTTAATAGTTTGCGCAACGTTGTT
GCCATTGCTGCAGGCATCGTGGTGTCACGCTCGTCGTTTGGTATGGCTTCATTCAGCTCCGGTTCCCAAC
GATCAAGGCGAGTTACATGATCCCCCATGTTGTGCAAAAAAGCGGTTAGCTCCTTCGGTCCTCCGATCGT
TGTCAGAAGTAAGTTGGCCGCAGTGTTATCACTCATGGTTATGGCAGCACTGCATAATTCTCTTACTGTC
ATGCCATCCGTAAGATGCTTTTCTGTGACTGGTGAGTACTCAACCAAGTCATTCTGAGAATAGTGTATGC
GGCGACCGAGTTGCTCTTGCCCGGCGTCAACACGGGATAATACCGCGCCACATAGCAGAACTTTAAAAGT
GCTCATCATTGGAAAACGTTCTTCGGGGCGAAAACTCTCAAGGATCTTACCGCTGTTGAGATCCAGTTCG
ATGTAACCCACTCGTGCACCCAACTGATCTTCAGCATCTTTTACTTTCACCAGCGTTTCTGGGTGAGCAA
AAACAGGAAGGCAAAATGCCGCAAAAAAGGGAATAAGGGCGACACGGAAATGTTGAATACTCATACTCTT
CCTTTTTCAATATTATTGAAGCATTTATCAGGGTTATTGTCTCATGAGCGGATACATATTTGAATGTATT
TAGAAAAATAAACAAATAGGGGTTCCGCGCACATTTCCCCGAAAAGTGCCACCTGACGTCTAAGAAACCA
TTATTATCATGACAT
Features (pLannotate 1.2.2; 21 found; start..end, strand, type, name):
     53..130     +  promoter       lacIq promoter: lacI (mutant); In the lacIq allele, a single base change in the promoter boosts expression of the lacI gene about 10-fold.
    131..1213    +  CDS            lacI: lac repressor; lacI; The lac repressor binds to the lac operator to inhibit transcription in E. coli. This inhibition can be relieved by adding lactose or isopropyl-β-D-thiogalactopyranoside (IPTG).
   1226..1247    +  protein_bind   CAP binding site: CAP binding activates transcription in the presence of cAMP. E. coli catabolite activator protein
   1266..1283    +  promoter       tet promoter (fragment): E. coli promoter for tetracycline efflux protein gene
   1456..1484    +  promoter       tac promoter: strong E. coli promoter; hybrid between the trp and lac UV5 promoters
   1492..1508    +  protein_bind   lac operator: The lac repressor binds to the lac operator to inhibit transcription in E. coli. This inhibition can be relieved by adding lactose or isopropyl-β-D-thiogalactopyranoside (IPTG). lac repressor encoded by lacI
   1593..1610    +  CDS            6xHis: 6xHis affinity tag
   1626..2279    +  CDS            GST26_SCHJA: Experimental evidence at protein level: Swiss-Prot protein existence level 1. GST isoenzymes appear to play a central role in the parasite detoxification system. Other functions are also suspected including a role in increasing the solubility of haematin in the parasite gut. From Schistosoma japonicum (Blood fluke).
   2274..2564    +  CDS            PALS2 (fragment): PALS2_HUMAN - Also known as MPP6, VAM1. Experimental evidence at protein level: Swiss-Prot protein existence level 1. From Homo sapiens (Human).
   2574..2621    +  terminator     fd terminator (sequence withheld): central terminator from bacteriophage fd (Otsuka and Kunisawa, 1982)
   2626..2838    +  CDS            M13 gene III (fragment) (sequence partly withheld): pIII; III; minor coat protein
   2853..3323    +  CDS            M13 gene III (fragment) (sequence partly withheld): pIII; III; minor coat protein
   3345..3415    +  CDS            TcR (fragment): tetracycline efflux protein; tet; confers resistance to tetracycline
   3657..4037    -  CDS            YPB1_ECOLX: Protein predicted: Swiss-Prot protein existence level 4. From Escherichia coli.
   4054..4205    +  CDS            rop (fragment): Rop protein, which maintains plasmids at low copy number; rop
   4241..4669    -  rep_origin     f1 ori (sequence partly withheld): f1 bacteriophage origin of replication; arrow indicates direction of (+) strand synthesis
   4678..4717    +  CDS            rop (fragment): Rop protein, which maintains plasmids at low copy number; rop
   4819..4959    +  misc_feature   bom: basis of mobility region from pBR322
   5145..5732    -  rep_origin     ori: high-copy-number ColE1/pMB1/pBR322/pUC origin of replication
   5903..6763    -  CDS            AmpR: β-lactamase; bla; confers resistance to ampicillin, carbenicillin, and related antibiotics
   6764..6868    -  promoter       AmpR promoter: bla
