[The description below was written by a language model from this plasmid's Addgene catalogue record and pLannotate feature annotations shown in this document.]
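Description:
pHH0103_MPP6-1/1 is a 6.9 kb bacterial expression plasmid built on the pHH0103 backbone for producing and purifying a human SH3 domain from PALS2 (also known as MPP6, VAM-1 or p55T). The name suggests it is the single SH3 domain of this protein, as part of a family-wide set of human SH3 constructs. The insert is listed as 251 bp and was cloned between SfiI and NotI sites. The annotated PALS2 fragment spans a slightly longer stretch that abuts the upstream fusion partner.

Expression is driven by the hybrid tac promoter followed by a lac operator. The plasmid carries its own lacI gene under the up-mutated lacIq promoter, so transcription is tightly repressed until it is induced with IPTG. The open reading frame begins with a 6xHis tag, continues through Schistosoma japonicum glutathione S-transferase, and ends with the SH3 domain. The resulting His-GST fusion protein can be captured on either nickel or glutathione resin. The GST moiety generally aids solubility and immobilisation in binding assays.

A phage fd terminator sits directly downstream of the insert. It is followed by fragments of M13 gene III, an f1 origin, and remnants of the tetracycline resistance and rop genes. These look like leftovers from a pBR322-type phagemid or phage-display ancestor rather than functional parts of the expression cassette, although the record does not comment on this.

The plasmid replicates from a ColE1/pMB1-type origin with the pBR322 bom region, and the record lists it as low copy. Selection is by ampicillin through β-lactamase expressed from its native promoter.
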