Addgene plasmid #91531: pHH0103_MPP6-1/1
Purpose: Protein expression and purification of human SH3 domain construct MPP6-1/1
Depositing lab: Sachdev Sidhu. Depositing organization: University of Toronto. Publication: Comprehensive Analysis of the Human SH3 Domain Family Reveals a Wide Variety of Non-canonical Specificities. Teyra J, Huang H, Jain S, Guan X, Dong A, Liu Y, Tempel W, Min J, Tong Y, Kim PM, Bader GD, Sidhu SS. Structure. 2017 Oct 3;25(10):1598-1610.e3. doi: 10.1016/j.str.2017.07.017. Epub 2017 Sep 7. PubMed 28890361.
Backbone
  Vector backbone: pHH0103
  Vector type: Bacterial Expression
Growth in bacteria
  Bacterial resistance: Ampicillin, 100 μg/mL
  Growth temperature: 37°C
  Growth strain: DH5alpha
  Copy number: Low Copy
Gene/Insert
  Gene/Insert name: MPP6-1/1
  Species: H. sapiens (human)
  Insert size (bp): 251
  Entrez Gene: PALS2 (a.k.a. MPP6, VAM-1, VAM1, p55T)
  Cloning method: Restriction Enzyme; 5′ cloning site Sfi1 (unknown if destroyed); 3′ cloning site Not1 (unknown if destroyed)
Terms and licenses: Academic/Nonprofit Terms; Industry Terms: Not Available to Industry
How to cite: pHH0103_MPP6-1/1 was a gift from Sachdev Sidhu (Addgene plasmid # 91531 ; http://n2t.net/addgene:91531 ; RRID:Addgene_91531)
