>Addgene plasmid #91531 | pHH0103_MPP6-1/1 | depositor partial sequence | sequence record 176019 | insert sequence
GGTACCGAATTCGGATCCGCGCGCTGGTGTTCGTCAAATGCCATTTTGATTACAACCCGTATAACGATAA
CCTGATTCCGTGTAAAGAAGCCGGTCTGAAATTCTCCAAAGGTGAAATTCTGCAAATTGTCAACCGTGAA
GATCCAAATTGGTGGCAAGCCTCCCATGTTAAAGAAGGTGGTAGCGCAGGTCTGATTCCATCCCAGTTCC
TGGAAGAAAAACGTGCGGCCGCTAGCTAAGTCGACGAGCTC
